Addgene plasmid #1287: pcDNA-GATA2
Depositing lab: Gokhan Hotamisligil. Depositing organization: Harvard School of Public Health. Publication: Function of GATA transcription factors in preadipocyte-adipocyte transition. Tong Q, Dalgin G, Xu H, Ting CN, Leiden JM, Hotamisligil GS. Science 2000 Oct 6;290(5489):134-8. 10.1126/science.290.5489.134 PubMed 11021798.
Backbone
  Vector backbone: pcDNA3.1(+)
  Backbone manufacturer: Invitrogen
  Backbone size w/o insert (bp): 5400
  Vector type: Mammalian Expression
Growth in bacteria
  Bacterial resistance: Ampicillin, 100 μg/mL
  Growth temperature: 37°C
  Growth strain: DH5alpha
  Copy number: High Copy
Gene/Insert
  Gene/Insert name: GATA2 (alt name: GATA-2)
  Species: H. sapiens (human)
  Insert size (bp): 2200
  GenBank ID: NM_032638
  Entrez Gene: GATA2 (a.k.a. DCML, IMD21, MONOMAC, NFE1B)
  Cloning method: Restriction Enzyme; 5′ cloning site EcoRI (not destroyed); 3′ cloning site EcoRI (not destroyed)
  Sequencing primers: 5′ T7
Terms and licenses: Academic/Nonprofit Terms; Industry Terms: Not Available to Industry
How to cite: pcDNA-GATA2 was a gift from Gokhan Hotamisligil (Addgene plasmid # 1287 ; http://n2t.net/addgene:1287 ; RRID:Addgene_1287)
