[The description below was written by a language model from this plasmid's Addgene catalogue record.]
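Description:
pcDNA-GATA2 is a mammalian expression plasmid built on the commercial pcDNA3.1(+) backbone (about 5.4 kb without insert) and carrying a human GATA2 cDNA of roughly 2.2 kb. It is maintained in E. coli as a high-copy plasmid under ampicillin selection. The record lists no individual features. The pcDNA3.1(+) backbone generally provides a CMV immediate-early promoter for strong constitutive expression in mammalian cells, a T7 promoter upstream of the cloning site, a BGH polyadenylation signal, an f1 origin, and an SV40-driven neomycin resistance cassette that permits G418 selection of stable transfectants. The T7 site being listed as the 5′ sequencing primer fits this layout.

The insert was cloned by restriction digestion into the EcoRI site, and EcoRI sites are retained at both ends. The fragment can therefore be excised with a single enzyme. Because the cloning was non-directional, orientation relative to the promoter depends on the clone that was selected, and the record does not comment on this explicitly. No epitope tags, fusion partners or reporters are recorded, so the construct appears to express untagged GATA2, although the record does not state how much untranslated sequence the cDNA includes.

GATA2 encodes a zinc-finger transcription factor of the GATA family. The associated publication concerns the role of GATA factors in the preadipocyte-to-adipocyte transition, so the plasmid is suited to forced expression of GATA2 in cultured mammalian cells to study its effects on differentiation and target gene regulation.
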