>Addgene plasmid #1287 | pcDNA-GATA2 | addgene partial sequence | sequence record 16410 | T7 5'-TAATACGACTCACTATAGGG-3'
TTAAGCTTGGTACCGAGCTCGGATCACTAGTCCAGTGTGGTGGAATTCCGGGGCCGGAGCCGGGAGGGCC
CGAGGCCGAGGCGCACTCTACCCCCAGCTCCTACCCTGTAAGCCCCGCCAGCCTCCGGACGTGCTGTCCC
TGGGCCCGTCGCCCTCGGGGCTCCCGCCGGAACTCCTTCACTCTCAGAGGCCGAGTCCCTCCCCTCCCCA
CGGCTGCGTGTGGCCGTTGCCGTCTGCACCCAGACCCTGAGCCGCCGCCGCCGGCCATGGAGGTGGCGCC
CGAGCAGCCGCGCTGGATGGCGCACCCGGCCGTGCTGAATGCGCAGCACCCCGACTCACACCACCCGGGC
CTGGCGCACAACTACATGGAACCCGCGCAGCTGCTGCCTCCAGACGAGGTGGACGTCTTCTTCAATCACC
TCGACTCGCAGGGCAACCCCTACTATGCCAACCCCGCTCACGCGCGGGCGCGCGTCTCCTACAGCCCCGC
GCACGCCCGCCTGACCGGAGGCCAGATGTGCCGCCCACCCTTGTTGCACAGCCCGGGTTTGCCCTGGCTG
GACGGGGGCAAAACAGCCCTCTCTGCCGCTGCGGC
